Addgene plasmid #221950: ATP6 DdCBE G1
Purpose: Expresses mitochondrial cytosine base editor arm in mammalian cells
Depositing lab: Stephen Ekker. Depositing organization: Mayo Foundation for Medical Education and Research. Publication: Unconstrained Precision Mitochondrial Genome Editing with alphaDdCBEs. Castillo SR, Simone BW, Clark KJ, Devaux P, Ekker SC. Hum Gene Ther. 2024 Sep 24. doi: 10.1089/hum.2024.073. PubMed 39212664.
Backbone
  Vector backbone: pCMV
  Backbone size w/o insert (bp): 4717
  Vector type: Mammalian Expression, CRISPR
  Selectable markers: Blasticidin
Growth in bacteria
  Bacterial resistance: Ampicillin, 100 μg/mL
  Growth temperature: 30°C
  Growth strain: NEB Stable
  Copy number: High Copy
Gene/Insert
  Gene/Insert name: COX8A MTS-3xFLAG-TALE NT-T-ATP6 TALE G1 repeats-TALE CTD-DddAtox 1397C-UGI-ATP5B 3'UTR
  Species: Synthetic
  Insert size (bp): 2695
  Promoter: CMV
  Tag / fusion protein: 3xFLAG (N terminal on backbone)
  Cloning method: Golden Gate
  Sequencing primers: 5′ T7; 3′ ACACCCGCCGCGCTTAATGC
Terms and licenses: Academic/Nonprofit Terms; Industry Terms: Not Available to Industry
Depositor comments: 5' Cloning Site: BsmBI (Not Destroyed), 3' Cloning Site: BsmBI (Not Destroyed). Please visit https://www.biorxiv.org/content/10.1101/2024.05.13.593977v1 for bioRxiv preprint.
How to cite: ATP6 DdCBE G1 was a gift from Stephen Ekker (Addgene plasmid # 221950 ; http://n2t.net/addgene:221950 ; RRID:Addgene_221950)
