[The description below was written by a language model from this plasmid's Addgene catalogue record and pLannotate feature annotations shown in this document.]
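Description:
ATP6 DdCBE G1 is a 7.4 kb mammalian expression plasmid on a pCMV backbone that encodes one arm of a split, TALE-guided mitochondrial cytosine base editor (DdCBE) directed at the mitochondrial ATP6 gene. It is propagated in E. coli through a high-copy ColE1/pUC-type origin with ampicillin selection (AmpR), and also carries an f1 origin. For selection in mammalian cells, an SV40 promoter drives blasticidin S deaminase, with an EM7 bacterial promoter upstream and an SV40 polyadenylation signal downstream. The short BleoR/ble, lacI and HIV-1 LTR matches in the annotation look like backbone remnants rather than functional units.

The payload is a synthetic open reading frame of about 2.7 kb expressed from the CMV enhancer/promoter, with a T7 promoter just upstream. It begins with the COX8A mitochondrial targeting sequence, which directs import into the mitochondrial matrix, followed by a 3xFLAG epitope for detection. Next come a TALE N-terminal domain, the ATP6 G1 repeat array assembled by Golden Gate cloning through retained BsmBI sites, and the TALE C-terminal domain. The flanking TALE regions are annotated as avrBs3 fragments, while the repeat array between them is unannotated. The TALE is fused to the 1397C half of the DddA toxin deaminase (also unannotated) and to a uracil glycosylase inhibitor (UGI), which blocks excision of the uracil intermediate so that C-to-T conversion is retained. An ATP5B 3'UTR is listed at the end of the insert. Because DddAtox is split into inactive halves, this arm would be co-expressed with a partner construct carrying the complementary half, reconstituting deaminase activity at the target site. The record places it in work on precise mitochondrial genome editing.
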