Features (pLannotate 1.2.2; 25 found; start..end, strand, type, name):
     60..112     -  misc_feature   bom (fragment): basis of mobility region from pBR322
    267..646     +  enhancer       CMV enhancer: human cytomegalovirus immediate early enhancer
    647..850     +  promoter       CMV promoter: human cytomegalovirus (CMV) immediate early promoter
    846..879     +  LTR            5' LTR (truncated) (fragment): truncated 5' long terminal repeat (LTR) from HIV-1
    895..913     +  promoter       T7 promoter: promoter for bacteriophage T7 RNA polymerase
    942..1025    +  CDS            COX8A (fragment): COX8A_HUMAN - Also known as COX8, COX8L. Experimental evidence at protein level: Swiss-Prot protein existence level 1. Component of the cytochrome c oxidase, the last enzyme in the mitochondrial electron transport chain which drives oxidative phosphorylation. The respiratory chain contains 3 multisubunit complexes succinate dehydrogenase (complex II, CII), ubiquinol- cytochrome c oxidoreductase (cytochrome b-c1 complex, complex III, CIII) and cytochrome c oxidase (complex IV, CIV), that cooperate to transfer electrons derived from NADH and succinate to molecular oxygen, creating an electrochem
   1026..1091    +  CDS            3xFLAG: three tandem FLAG® epitope tags, followed by an enterokinase cleavage site
   1104..1610    +  CDS            avrBs3 (fragment): AVRB3_XANEU - Experimental evidence at protein level: Swiss-Prot protein existence level 1. Avirulence protein. Acts as a transcription factor in C.annuum plants. In susceptible plants lacking the Bs3 resistance gene induces expression of a number of genes, including genes homologous to a family of auxin-induced genes, alpha-expansin genes, pectate lyase, anthocyanidin glucoside rhamnosyl transferase and at least one transcription factor, UPA20. Their expression leads to plant hypertrophy in mesophyll cells, probably mainly mediated by UPA20 (PubMed:17962565). In resistant plants induces the h
   2997..3143    +  CDS            avrBs3 (fragment): AVRB3_XANEU - Experimental evidence at protein level: Swiss-Prot protein existence level 1. Avirulence protein. Acts as a transcription factor in C.annuum plants. In susceptible plants lacking the Bs3 resistance gene induces expression of a number of genes, including genes homologous to a family of auxin-induced genes, alpha-expansin genes, pectate lyase, anthocyanidin glucoside rhamnosyl transferase and at least one transcription factor, UPA20. Their expression leads to plant hypertrophy in mesophyll cells, probably mainly mediated by UPA20 (PubMed:17962565). In resistant plants induces the h
   3228..3476    +  CDS            UGI: UNGI_BPPB2 - Experimental evidence at protein level: Swiss-Prot protein existence level 1. This protein binds specifically and reversibly to the host uracil-DNA glycosylase, preventing removal of uracil residues from PBS2 DNA by the host uracil-excision repair system. From Bacillus phage PBS2 (Bacteriophage PBS2).
   3634..3655    +  promoter       SV40 promoter (fragment): SV40 enhancer and early promoter
   3676..4104    +  rep_origin     f1 ori (sequence partly withheld): f1 bacteriophage origin of replication; arrow indicates direction of (+) strand synthesis
   4118..4447    +  promoter       SV40 promoter: SV40 enhancer and early promoter
   4495..4542    +  promoter       EM7 promoter: synthetic bacterial promoter&nbsp
   4561..4959    +  CDS            BSD: blasticidin S deaminase; Aspergillus terreus BSD; confers resistance to blasticidin
   4960..4987    +  CDS            BleoR (fragment): antibiotic-binding protein; Sh ble from Streptoalloteichus hindustanus; confers resistance to bleomycin, phleomycin, and Zeocin™
   4997..5122    +  CDS            ble (fragment): BLE_KLEPN - Experimental evidence at protein level: Swiss-Prot protein existence level 1. Binding protein with a strong affinity to the bleomycin family of antibiotics. Binds to CL990; an antimitotic-antibiotic compound. From Klebsiella pneumoniae.
   5117..5238    +  polyA_signal   SV40 poly(A) signal: SV40 polyadenylation signal
   5311..5327    -  protein_bind   lac operator: The lac repressor binds to the lac operator to inhibit transcription in E. coli. This inhibition can be relieved by adding lactose or isopropyl-β-D-thiogalactopyranoside (IPTG). lac repressor encoded by lacI
   5335..5365    -  promoter       lac promoter: promoter for the E. coli lac operon
   5380..5401    -  protein_bind   CAP binding site: CAP binding activates transcription in the presence of cAMP. E. coli catabolite activator protein
   5414..5506    -  CDS            lacI (fragment): lac repressor; lacI; The lac repressor binds to the lac operator to inhibit transcription in E. coli. This inhibition can be relieved by adding lactose or isopropyl-β-D-thiogalactopyranoside (IPTG).
   5689..6277    -  rep_origin     ori: high-copy-number ColE1/pMB1/pBR322/pUC origin of replication
   6448..7308    -  CDS            AmpR: β-lactamase; bla; confers resistance to ampicillin, carbenicillin, and related antibiotics
   7309..1       -  promoter       AmpR promoter (across the origin): bla
>Addgene plasmid #221950 | ATP6 DdCBE G1 | addgene full sequence | sequence record 438641 | Addgene NGS Result
GCACATTTCCCCGAAAAGTGCCACCTGACGTCGACGGATCGGGAGATCTCCCGATCCCCTATGGTGCACT
CTCAGTACAATCTGCTCTGATGCCGCATAGTTAAGCCAGTATCTGCTCCCTGCTTGTGTGTTGGAGGTCG
CTGAGTAGTGCGCGAGCAAAATTTAAGCTACAACAAGGCAAGGCTTGACCGACAATTGCATGAAGAATCT
GCTTAGGGTTAGGCGTTTTGCGCTGCTTCGCGATGTACGGGCCAGATATACGCGTTGACATTGATTATTG
ACTAGTTATTAATAGTAATCAATTACGGGGTCATTAGTTCATAGCCCATATATGGAGTTCCGCGTTACAT
AACTTACGGTAAATGGCCCGCCTGGCTGACCGCCCAACGACCCCCGCCCATTGACGTCAATAATGACGTA
TGTTCCCATAGTAACGCCAATAGGGACTTTCCATTGACGTCAATGGGTGGAGTATTTACGGTAAACTGCC
CACTTGGCAGTACATCAAGTGTATCATATGCCAAGTACGCCCCCTATTGACGTCAATGACGGTAAATGGC
CCGCCTGGCATTATGCCCAGTACATGACCTTATGGGACTTTCCTACTTGGCAGTACATCTACGTATTAGT
CATCGCTATTACCATGGTGATGCGGTTTTGGCAGTACATCAATGGGCGTGGATAGCGGTTTGACTCACGG
GGATTTCCAAGTCTCCACCCCATTGACGTCAATGGGAGTTTGTTTTGGCACCAAAATCAACGGGACTTTC
CAAAATGTCGTAACAACTCCGCCCCATTGACGCAAATGGGCGGTAGGCGTGTACGGTGGGAGGTCTATAT
AAGCAGAGCTCTCTGGCTAACTAGAGAACCCACTGCTTACTGGCTTATCGAAATTAATACGACTCACTAT
AGGGAGACCCAAGCTGGCTAGCACCATGGCCTCCGTTCTGACCCCGCTGCTGCTGCGTGGCCTGACCGGC
TCCGCTCGTCGTCTGCCAGTTCCGCGTGCGAAAATCCATTCCCTGGACTACAAAGACCATGACGGTGATT
ATAAAGATCATGACATCGATTACAAGGATGACGATGACAAGATGGACATCGCGGATCTGCGTACCCTGGG
TTACAGCCAGCAGCAGCAGGAGAAGATCAAGCCAAAGGTGCGCAGCACCGTGGCCCAGCACCATGAAGCT
CTGGTGGGTCACGGCTTCACCCACGCGCACATCGTGGCTCTGAGCCAGCACCCAGCCGCGCTGGGTACCG
TGGCCGTGAAATATCAGGACATGATTGCTGCCCTGCCAGAGGCTACCCATGAAGCGATTGTGGGTGTGGG
CAAGCAGTGGAGCGGTGCTCGTGCGCTGGAGGCCCTGCTGACCGTGGCCGGTGAACTGCGTGGCCCGCCG
CTGCAGCTGGATACCGGCCAGCTGCTGAAAATCGCGAAACGTGGCGGTGTGACCGCTGTGGAAGCTGTGC
ATGCCTGGCGTAATGCTCTGACCGGTGCCCCCCTGAACCTGACCCCGGACCAAGTGGTGGCTATCGCCAG
CAACAATGGCGGCAAGCAAGCGCTCGAAACGGTGCAGCGGCTGTTGCCGGTGCTGTGCCAGGACCATGGC
CTGACTCCGGACCAAGTGGTGGCTATCGCCAGCCACGATGGCGGCAAGCAAGCGCTCGAAACGGTGCAGC
GGCTGTTGCCGGTGCTGTGCCAGGACCATGGCCTGACTCCGGACCAAGTGGTGGCTATCGCCAGCCACGA
TGGCGGCAAGCAAGCGCTCGAAACGGTGCAGCGGCTGTTGCCGGTGCTGTGCCAGGACCATGGCCTGACC
CCGGACCAAGTGGTGGCTATCGCCAGCAACGGTGGCGGCAAGCAAGCGCTCGAAACGGTGCAGCGGCTGT
TGCCGGTGCTGTGCCAGGACCATGGCCTGACCCCGGACCAAGTGGTGGCTATCGCCAGCAACATTGGCGG
CAAGCAAGCGCTCGAAACGGTGCAGCGGCTGTTGCCGGTGCTGTGCCAGGACCATGGCCTGACTCCGGAC
CAAGTGGTGGCTATCGCCAGCCACGATGGCGGCAAGCAAGCGCTCGAAACGGTGCAGCGGCTGTTGCCGG
TGCTGTGCCAGGACCATGGCCTGACCCCGGACCAAGTGGTGGCTATCGCCAGCCACGATGGCGGCAAGCA
AGCGCTCGAAACGGTGCAGCGGCTGTTGCCGGTGCTGTGCCAGGACCATGGCCTCACACCCGATCAGGTC
GTGGCTATCGCCAGCCACGATGGCGGCAAGCAAGCGCTCGAAACGGTGCAGCGGCTGTTGCCGGTGCTGT
GCCAGGACCATGGCCTGACCCCGGACCAAGTGGTGGCTATCGCCAGCAACAATGGCGGCAAGCAAGCGCT
CGAAACGGTGCAGCGGCTGTTGCCGGTGCTGTGCCAGGACCATGGCCTGACCCCGGACCAAGTGGTGGCT
ATCGCCAGCCACGATGGCGGCAAGCAAGCGCTCGAAACGGTGCAGCGGCTGTTGCCGGTGCTGTGCCAGG
ACCATGGCCTGACTCCGGACCAAGTGGTGGCTATCGCCAGCCACGATGGCGGCAAGCAAGCGCTCGAAAC
GGTGCAGCGGCTGTTGCCGGTGCTGTGCCAGGACCATGGCCTGACCCCGGACCAAGTGGTGGCTATCGCC
AGCAACAATGGCGGCAAGCAAGCGCTCGAAACGGTGCAGCGGCTGTTGCCGGTGCTGTGCCAGGACCATG
GCCTGACCCCGGACCAAGTGGTGGCTATCGCCAGCCACGATGGCGGCAAGCAAGCGCTCGAAACGGTGCA
GCGGCTGTTGCCGGTGCTGTGCCAGGACCATGGCCTGACCCCGGACCAAGTGGTGGCTATCGCCAGCAAC
ATTGGCGGCAAGCAAGCGCTCGAAACGGTGCAGCGGCTGTTGCCGGTGCTGTGCCAGGACCATGGCCTGA
CCCCGGACCAAGTGGTGGCTATCGCCAGCAACAATGGCGGCAAGCAAGCGCTCGAAAGCATTGTGGCCCA
GCTGAGCCGGCCTGATCCGGCGTTGGCCGCGTTGACCAACGATCACCTGGTGGCCCTGGCCTGCCTGGGC
GGTCGTCCGGCCCTGGATGCGGTGAAGAAAGGCCTGGGTGGATCCGCCATTCCAGTGAAGCGCGGCGCTA
CCGGTGAAACCAAAGTGTTTACCGGTAACAGCAACAGCCCGAAGAGCCCGACCAAAGGCGGTTGCTCTGG
CGGCTCAACTAATCTGAGCGACATCATTGAGAAGGAGACTGGGAAACAGCTGGTCATTCAGGAGTCCATC
CTGATGCTGCCTGAGGAGGTGGAGGAAGTGATCGGCAACAAGCCAGAGTCTGACATCCTGGTGCACACCG
CCTACGACGAGTCCACAGATGAGAATGTGATGCTGCTGACCTCTGACGCCCCCGAGTATAAGCCTTGGGC
CCTGGTCATCCAGGATTCTAACGGCGAGAATAAGATCAAGATGCTGTGATAAGGGGTCTTTGTCCTCTGT
ACTGTCTCTCTCCTTGCCCCTAACCCAAAAAGCTTCATTTTTCTGTGTAGGCTGCACAAGAGCCTTGATT
GAAGATATATTCTTTCTGAACAGTATTTAAGGTTTCCAATAAAATGTACACCCCTCAGAACTTCTGAGGC
GGAAAGAACCAGCTGGGGCTCTAGGGGGTATCCCC
[124 nt withheld, positions 3676-3799]
C
[91 nt withheld, positions 3801-3891]
A
[49 nt withheld, positions 3893-3941]
CCTTTGACGTTGGAGTCCACGTTCTTT
[37 nt withheld, positions 3969-4005]
ACCCTATCTCGGTCTATTCTTTTGATTTATAAGGGATTTTGCCGATTTCGGCCTATTGGTTAAAAAATGA
GCTGATTTAACAAAAATTTAACGCGAATTAATTCTGTGGAATGTGTGTCAGTTAGGGTGTGGAAAGTCCC
CAGGCTCCCCAGCAGGCAGAAGTATGCAAAGCATGCATCTCAATTAGTCAGCAACCAGGTGTGGAAAGTC
CCCAGGCTCCCCAGCAGGCAGAAGTATGCAAAGCATGCATCTCAATTAGTCAGCAACCATAGTCCCGCCC
CTAACTCCGCCCATCCCGCCCCTAACTCCGCCCAGTTCCGCCCATTCTCCGCCCCATGGCTGACTAATTT
TTTTTATTTATGCAGAGGCCGAGGCCGCCTCTGCCTCTGAGCTATTCCAGAAGTAGTGAGGAGGCTTTTT
TGGAGGCCTAGGCTTTTGCAAAAAGCTCCCGGGAGCTTGTATATCCATTTTCGGATCTGATCAGCACGTG
TTGACAATTAATCATCGGCATAGTATATCGGCATAGTATAATACGACAAGGTGAGGAACTAAACCATGGC
CAAGCCTTTGTCTCAAGAAGAATCCACCCTCATTGAAAGAGCAACGGCTACAATCAACAGCATCCCCATC
TCTGAAGACTACAGCGTCGCCAGCGCAGCTCTCTCTAGCGACGGCCGCATCTTCACTGGTGTCAATGTAT
ATCATTTTACTGGGGGACCTTGTGCAGAACTCGTGGTGCTGGGCACTGCTGCTGCTGCGGCAGCTGGCAA
CCTGACTTGTATCGTCGCGATCGGAAATGAGAACAGGGGCATCTTGAGCCCCTGCGGACGGTGCCGACAG
GTGCTTCTCGATCTGCATCCTGGGATCAAAGCCATAGTGAAGGACAGTGATGGACAGCCGACGGCAGTTG
GGATTCGTGAATTGCTGCCCTCTGGTTATGTGTGGGAGGGCTAAGCACTTCGTGGCCGAGGAGCAGGACT
GACACGTGCTACGAGATTTCGATTCCACCGCCGCCTTCTATGAAAGGTTGGGCTTCGGAATCGTTTTCCG
GGACGCCGGCTGGATGATCCTCCAGCGCGGGGATCTCATGCTGGAGTTCTTCGCCCACCCCAACTTGTTT
ATTGCAGCTTATAATGGTTACAAATAAAGCAATAGCATCACAAATTTCACAAATAAAGCATTTTTTTCAC
TGCATTCTAGTTGTGGTTTGTCCAAACTCATCAATGTATCTTATCATGTCTGTATACCGTCGACCTCTAG
CTAGAGCTTGGCGTAATCATGGTCATAGCTGTTTCCTGTGTGAAATTGTTATCCGCTCACAATTCCACAC
AACATACGAGCCGGAAGCATAAAGTGTAAAGCCTGGGGTGCCTAATGAGTGAGCTAACTCACATTAATTG
CGTTGCGCTCACTGCCCGCTTTCCAGTCGGGAAACCTGTCGTGCCAGCTGCATTAATGAATCGGCCAACG
CGCGGGGAGAGGCGGTTTGCGTATTGGGCGCTCTTCCGCTTCCTCGCTCACTGACTCGCTGCGCTCGGTC
GTTCGGCTGCGGCGAGCGGTATCAGCTCACTCAAAGGCGGTAATACGGTTATCCACAGAATCAGGGGATA
ACGCAGGAAAGAACATGTGAGCAAAAGGCCAGCAAAAGGCCAGGAACCGTAAAAAGGCCGCGTTGCTGGC
GTTTTTCCATAGGCTCCGCCCCCCTGACGAGCATCACAAAAATCGACGCTCAAGTCAGAGGTGGCGAAAC
CCGACAGGACTATAAAGATACCAGGCGTTTCCCCCTGGAAGCTCCCTCGTGCGCTCTCCTGTTCCGACCC
TGCCGCTTACCGGATACCTGTCCGCCTTTCTCCCTTCGGGAAGCGTGGCGCTTTCTCATAGCTCACGCTG
TAGGTATCTCAGTTCGGTGTAGGTCGTTCGCTCCAAGCTGGGCTGTGTGCACGAACCCCCCGTTCAGCCC
GACCGCTGCGCCTTATCCGGTAACTATCGTCTTGAGTCCAACCCGGTAAGACACGACTTATCGCCACTGG
CAGCAGCCACTGGTAACAGGATTAGCAGAGCGAGGTATGTAGGCGGTGCTACAGAGTTCTTGAAGTGGTG
GCCTAACTACGGCTACACTAGAAGAACAGTATTTGGTATCTGCGCTCTGCTGAAGCCAGTTACCTTCGGA
AAAAGAGTTGGTAGCTCTTGATCCGGCAAACAAACCACCGCTGGTAGCGGTGGTTTTTTTGTTTGCAAGC
AGCAGATTACGCGCAGAAAAAAAGGATCTCAAGAAGATCCTTTGATCTTTTCTACGGGGTCTGACGCTCA
GTGGAACGAAAACTCACGTTAAGGGATTTTGGTCATGAGATTATCAAAAAGGATCTTCACCTAGATCCTT
TTAAATTAAAAATGAAGTTTTAAATCAATCTAAAGTATATATGAGTAAACTTGGTCTGACAGTTACCAAT
GCTTAATCAGTGAGGCACCTATCTCAGCGATCTGTCTATTTCGTTCATCCATAGTTGCCTGACTCCCCGT
CGTGTAGATAACTACGATACGGGAGGGCTTACCATCTGGCCCCAGTGCTGCAATGATACCGCGAGACCCA
CGCTCACCGGCTCCAGATTTATCAGCAATAAACCAGCCAGCCGGAAGGGCCGAGCGCAGAAGTGGTCCTG
CAACTTTATCCGCCTCCATCCAGTCTATTAATTGTTGCCGGGAAGCTAGAGTAAGTAGTTCGCCAGTTAA
TAGTTTGCGCAACGTTGTTGCCATTGCTACAGGCATCGTGGTGTCACGCTCGTCGTTTGGTATGGCTTCA
TTCAGCTCCGGTTCCCAACGATCAAGGCGAGTTACATGATCCCCCATGTTGTGCAAAAAAGCGGTTAGCT
CCTTCGGTCCTCCGATCGTTGTCAGAAGTAAGTTGGCCGCAGTGTTATCACTCATGGTTATGGCAGCACT
GCATAATTCTCTTACTGTCATGCCATCCGTAAGATGCTTTTCTGTGACTGGTGAGTACTCAACCAAGTCA
TTCTGAGAATAGTGTATGCGGCGACCGAGTTGCTCTTGCCCGGCGTCAATACGGGATAATACCGCGCCAC
ATAGCAGAACTTTAAAAGTGCTCATCATTGGAAAACGTTCTTCGGGGCGAAAACTCTCAAGGATCTTACC
GCTGTTGAGATCCAGTTCGATGTAACCCACTCGTGCACCCAACTGATCTTCAGCATCTTTTACTTTCACC
AGCGTTTCTGGGTGAGCAAAAACAGGAAGGCAAAATGCCGCAAAAAAGGGAATAAGGGCGACACGGAAAT
GTTGAATACTCATACTCTTCCTTTTTCAATATTATTGAAGCATTTATCAGGGTTATTGTCTCATGAGCGG
ATACATATTTGAATGTATTTAGAAAAATAAACAAATAGGGGTTCCGC
