>Addgene plasmid #221950 | ATP6 DdCBE G1 | depositor partial sequence | sequence record 434607 | Partial
ATGGCCTCCGTTCTGACCCCGCTGCTGCTGCGTGGCCTGACCGGCTCCGCTCGTCGTCTGCCAGTTCCGC
GTGCGAAAATCCATTCCCTGGACTACAAAGACCATGACGGTGATTATAAAGATCATGACATCGATTACAA
GGATGACGATGACAAGATGGACATCGCGGATCTGCGTACCCTGGGTTACAGCCAGCAGCAGCAGGAGAAG
ATCAAGCCAAAGGTGCGCAGCACCGTGGCCCAGCACCATGAAGCTCTGGTGGGTCACGGCTTCACCCACG
CGCACATCGTGGCTCTGAGCCAGCACCCAGCCGCGCTGGGTACCGTGGCCGTGAAATATCAGGACATGAT
TGCTGCCCTGCCAGAGGCTACCCATGAAGCGATTGTGGGTGTGGGCAAGCAGTGGAGCGGTGCTCGTGCG
CTGGAGGCCCTGCTGACCGTGGCCGGTGAACTGCGTGGCCCGCCGCTGCAGCTGGATACCGGCCAGCTGC
TGAAAATCGCGAAACGTGGCGGTGTGACCGCTGTGGAAGCTGTGCATGCCTGGCGTAATGCTCTGACCGG
TGCCCCCCTGAACCTGACCCCGGACCAAGTGGTGGCTATCGCCAGCAACAATGGCGGCAAGCAAGCGCTC
GAAACGGTGCAGCGGCTGTTGCCGGTGCTGTGCCAGGACCATGGCCTGACTCCGGACCAAGTGGTGGCTA
TCGCCAGCCACGATGGCGGCAAGCAAGCGCTCGAAACGGTGCAGCGGCTGTTGCCGGTGCTGTGCCAGGA
CCATGGCCTGACTCCGGACCAAGTGGTGGCTATCGCCAGCCACGATGGCGGCAAGCAAGCGCTCGAAACG
GTGCAGCGGCTGTTGCCGGTGCTGTGCCAGGACCATGGCCTGACCCCGGACCAAGTGGTGGCTATCGCCA
GCAACGGTGGCGGCAAGCAAGCGCTCGAAACGGTGCAGCGGCTGTTGCCGGTGCTGTGCCAGGACCATGG
CCTGACCCCGGACCAAGTGGTGGCTATCGCCAGCAACATTGGCGGCAAGCAAGCGCTCGAAACGGTGCAG
CGGCTGTTGCCGGTGCTGTGCCAGGACCATGGCCTGACTCCGGACCAAGTGGTGGCTATCGCCAGCCACG
ATGGCGGCAAGCAAGCGCTCGAAACGGTGCAGCGGCTGTTGCCGGTGCTGTGCCAGGACCATGGCCTGAC
CCCGGACCAAGTGGTGGCTATCGCCAGCCACGATGGCGGCAAGCAAGCGCTCGAAACGGTGCAGCGGCTG
TTGCCGGTGCTGTGCCAGGACCATGGCCTCACACCCGATCAGGTCGTGGCTATCGCCAGCCACGATGGCG
GCAAGCAAGCGCTCGAAACGGTGCAGCGGCTGTTGCCGGTGCTGTGCCAGGACCATGGCCTGACCCCGGA
CCAAGTGGTGGCTATCGCCAGCAACAATGGCGGCAAGCAAGCGCTCGAAACGGTGCAGCGGCTGTTGCCG
GTGCTGTGCCAGGACCATGGCCTGACCCCGGACCAAGTGGTGGCTATCGCCAGCCACGATGGCGGCAAGC
AAGCGCTCGAAACGGTGCAGCGGCTGTTGCCGGTGCTGTGCCAGGACCATGGCCTGACTCCGGACCAAGT
GGTGGCTATCGCCAGCCACGATGGCGGCAAGCAAGCGCTCGAAACGGTGCAGCGGCTGTTGCCGGTGCTG
TGCCAGGACCATGGCCTGACCCCGGACCAAGTGGTGGCTATCGCCAGCAACAATGGCGGCAAGCAAGCGC
TCGAAACGGTGCAGCGGCTGTTGCCGGTGCTGTGCCAGGACCATGGCCTGACCCCGGACCAAGTGGTGGC
TATCGCCAGCCACGATGGCGGCAAGCAAGCGCTCGAAACGGTGCAGCGGCTGTTGCCGGTGCTGTGCCAG
GACCATGGCCTGACCCCGGACCAAGTGGTGGCTATCGCCAGCAACATTGGCGGCAAGCAAGCGCTCGAAA
CGGTGCAGCGGCTGTTGCCGGTGCTGTGCCAGGACCATGGCCTGACCCCGGACCAAGTGGTGGCTATCGC
CAGCAACAATGGCGGCAAGCAAGCGCTCGAAAGCATTGTGGCCCAGCTGAGCCGGCCTGATCCGGCGTTG
GCCGCGTTGACCAACGATCACCTGGTGGCCCTGGCCTGCCTGGGCGGTCGTCCGGCCCTGGATGCGGTGA
AGAAAGGCCTGGGTGGATCCGCCATTCCAGTGAAGCGCGGCGCTACCGGTGAAACCAAAGTGTTTACCGG
TAACAGCAACAGCCCGAAGAGCCCGACCAAAGGCGGTTGCTCTGGCGGCTCAACTAATCTGAGCGACATC
ATTGAGAAGGAGACTGGGAAACAGCTGGTCATTCAGGAGTCCATCCTGATGCTGCCTGAGGAGGTGGAGG
AAGTGATCGGCAACAAGCCAGAGTCTGACATCCTGGTGCACACCGCCTACGACGAGTCCACAGATGAGAA
TGTGATGCTGCTGACCTCTGACGCCCCCGAGTATAAGCCTTGGGCCCTGGTCATCCAGGATTCTAACGGC
GAGAATAAGATCAAGATGCTGTGATAAGGGGTCTTTGTCCTCTGTACTGTCTCTCTCCTTGCCCCTAACC
CAAAAAGCTTCATTTTTCTGTGTAGGCTGCACAAGAGCCTTGATTGAAGATATATTCTTTCTGAACAGTA
TTTAAGGTTTCCAATAAAATGTACACCCCTCAGAA
